Addgene plasmid #32865: TPK1
Purpose: Bacterial expression for structure determination; may not be full ORF
Depositing lab: Cheryl Arrowsmith. Depositing organization: University of Toronto.
Backbone
  Vector backbone: pET28-MHL
  Backbone manufacturer: Structural Genomics Consortium (Addgene plasmid 26096)
  Backbone size w/o insert (bp): 7325
  Vector type: Bacterial Expression
Growth in bacteria
  Bacterial resistance: Kanamycin, 50 μg/mL
  Growth temperature: 37°C
  Growth strain: DH5alpha
  Copy number: Low Copy
Gene/Insert
  Gene/Insert name: TPK1 (alt names: PDB: 3S4Y; thiamin pyrophosphokinase 1)
  Species: H. sapiens (human)
  Insert size (bp): 687
  Entrez Gene: TPK1 (a.k.a. HTPK1, PP20, THMD5)
  Tag / fusion protein: His tag (with TEV cleavage) (N terminal on backbone)
  Cloning method: Ligation Independent Cloning
  Sequencing primers: 5′ T7; 3′ T7-term
Terms and licenses: Academic/Nonprofit Terms; Industry Terms: Not Available to Industry
Depositor comments: PDB: 3S4Y. http://www.thesgc.org/structures/3S4Y/
How to cite: TPK1 was a gift from Cheryl Arrowsmith (Addgene plasmid # 32865 ; http://n2t.net/addgene:32865 ; RRID:Addgene_32865)
