[The description below was written by a language model from this plasmid's Addgene catalogue record.]
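Description:
TPK1 is a bacterial expression plasmid built on the pET28-MHL backbone, a pET28-derived vector from a structural genomics programme, designed for producing recombinant protein in E. coli for structure determination. It carries kanamycin resistance for selection and is listed as a low-copy plasmid. No feature table accompanies the record, so the origin of replication and regulatory elements are not explicitly annotated. However, the listed sequencing primers (T7 forward and T7 terminator reverse) are consistent with the usual pET arrangement, in which the coding sequence sits between a T7 promoter and a T7 terminator and is transcribed by T7 RNA polymerase in a suitable expression host.

The insert is a 687 bp fragment of human TPK1, encoding thiamin pyrophosphokinase 1, the enzyme that converts thiamine into its active cofactor form, thiamine pyrophosphate. It was introduced by ligation-independent cloning. The backbone supplies an N-terminal His tag followed by a TEV protease cleavage site, which allows the protein to be purified by immobilised metal affinity chromatography and the tag then removed to leave near-native protein. The record cautions that the insert may not represent the full open reading frame, as is common for constructs whose boundaries were chosen to favour soluble expression and crystallisation. The exact residue boundaries are not stated. The depositor links the construct to a deposited crystal structure of the human enzyme, so its main use is producing purified TPK1 for crystallography and for related biochemical or biophysical work.
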