>Addgene plasmid #32865 | TPK1 | depositor partial sequence | sequence record 38655 | insert
GGGAATTTGAAGTACTGCCTTGTAATTCTTAATCAGCCTTTGGACAACTATTTTCGTCATCTTTGGAACA
AAGCTCTTTTAAGAGCCTGTGCCGATGGAGGTGCCAACCGCTTATATGATATCACCGAAGGAGAGAGAGA
AAGCTTTTTGCCTGAATTCATCAATGGAGACTTTGATTCTATTAGGCCTGAAGTCAGAGAATACTATGCT
ACTAAGGGATGTGAGCTCATTTCAACTCCTGATCAAGACCACACTGACTTTACTAAGTGCCTTAAAATGC
TCCAAAAGAAGATAGAAGAAAAAGACTTAAAGGTTGATGTGATCGTGACACTGGGAGGCCTTGCTGGGCG
TTTTGACCAGATTATGGCATCTGTGAATACCTTGTTCCAAGCGACTCACATCACTCCTTTTCCAATTATA
ATAATCCAAGAGGAATCGCTGATCTACCTGCTCCAACCAGGAAAGCACAGGTTGCATGTAGACACTGGAA
TGGAGGGTGATTGGTGTGGCCTTATTCCTGTTGGACAGCCTTGTATGCAGGTTACAACCACAGGCCTCAA
GTGGAACCTCACAAATGATGTGCTTGCTTTTGGAACATTGGTCAGTACTTCCAATACCTACGACGGGTCT
GGTGTTGTGACTGTGGAAACTGACCACCCACTCCTCTGGACCATGGCCATCAAAAGC
