>Addgene plasmid #32865 | TPK1 | addgene partial sequence | sequence record 42352 | T7 5'-TAATACGACTCACTATAGGG-3'
CCTCTGAATATTTTGTTTACTTTAAGAAGGAGATATACCATGCATCATCATCATCATCACAGCAGCGGCA
GAGAAAACTTGTATTTCCAGGGCGGGAATTTGAAGTACTGCCTTGTAATTCTTAATCAGCCTTTGGACAA
CTATTTTCGTCATCTTTGGAACAAAGCTCTTTTAAGAGCCTGTGCCGATGGAGGTGCCAACCGCTTATAT
GATATCACCGAAGGAGAGAGAGAAAGCTTTTTGCCTGAATTCATCAATGGAGACTTTGATTCTATTAGGC
CTGAAGTCAGAGAATACTATGCTACTAAGGGATGTGAGCTCATTTCAACTCCTGATCAAGACCACACTGA
CTTTACTAAGTGCCTTAAAATGCTCCAAAAGAAGATAGAAGAAAAAGACTTAAAGGTTGATGTGATCGTG
ACACTGGGAGGCCTTGCTGGGCGTTTTGACCAGATTATGGCATCTGTGAATACCTTGTTCCAAGCGACTC
ACATCACTCCTTTTCCAATTATAATAATCCAAGAGGAATCGCTGATCTACCTGCTCCAACCAGGAAAGCA
CAGGTTGCATGTAGACACTGGAATGGAGGGTGATTGGTGTGGCCTTATTCCTGTTGGACAGCCTTGTATG
CAGGTTACAACCACAGGCCTCAAGTGGAACCTCACAAATGATGTGCTTGCTTTTGGAACATTGGTCAGTA
CTTCCAATACCTACGACGGGTCTGGTGTTGTGACTGTGGAAACTGACCACCCACTCCTCTGGACCATGGC
CATCAAAAGCTGATGACGAAGCTTGCGGCCGCACTCGAGCACCACCACCACCACCACTGAGATCCGGCT
